>Addgene plasmid #142884 | TFORF1903 | addgene full sequence | sequence record 396057 | Addgene NGS Result
TTAATGTAGTCTTATGCAATACTCTTGTAGTCTTGCAACATGGTAACGATGAGTTAGCAACATGCCTTAC
AAGGAGAGAAAAAGCACCGTGCATGCCGATTGGTGGAAGTAAGGTGGTACGATCGTGCCTTATTAGGAAG
GCAACAGACGGGTCTGACATGGATTGGACGAACCACTGAATTGCCGCATTGCAGAGATATTGTATTTAAG
TGCCTAGCTCGATACATAAACGGGTCTCTCTGGTTAGACCAGATCTGAGCCTGGGAGCTCTCTGGCTAAC
TAGGGAACCCACTGCTTAAGCCTCAATAAAGCTTGCCTTGAGTGCTTCAAGTAGTGTGTGCCCGTCTGTT
GTGTGACTCTGGTAACTAGAGATCCCTCAGACCCTTTTAGTCAGTGTGGAAAATCTCTAGCAGTGGCGCC
CGAACAGGGACTTGAAAGCGAAAGGGAAACCAGAGGAGCTCTCTCGACGCAGGACTCGGCTTGCTGAAGC
GCGCACGGCAAGAGGCGAGGGGCGGCGACTGGTGAGTACGCCAAAAATTTTGACTAGCGGAGGCTAGAAG
GAGAGAGATGGGTGCGAGAGCGTCAGTATTAAGCGGGGGAGAATTAGATCGCGATGGGAAAAAATTCGGT
TAAGGCCAGGGGGAAAGAAAAAATATAAATTAAAACATATAGTATGGGCAAGCAGGGAGCTAGAACGATT
CGCAGTTAATCCTGGCCTGTTAGAAACATCAGAAGGCTGTAGACAAATACTGGGACAGCTACAACCATCC
CTTCAGACAGGATCAGAAGAACTTAGATCATTATATAATACAGTAGCAACCCTCTATTGTGTGCATCAAA
GGATAGAGATAAAAGACACCAAGGAAGCTTTAGACAAGATAGAGGAAGAGCAAAACAAAAGTAAGACCAC
CGCACAGCAAGCGGCCGCTGATCTTCAGACCTGGAGGAGGAGATATGAGGGACAATTGGAGAAGTGAATT
ATATAAATATAAAGTAGTAAAAATTGAACCATTAGGAGTAGCACCCACCAAGGCAAAGAGAAGAGTGGTG
CAGAGAGAAAAAAGAGCAGTGGGAATAGGAGCTTTGTTCCTTGGGTTCTTGGGAGCAGCAGGAAGCACTA
TGGGCGCAGCGTCAATGACGCTGACGGTACAGGCCAGACAATTATTGTCTGGTATAGTGCAGCAGCAGAA
CAATTTGCTGAGGGCTATTGAGGCGCAACAGCATCTGTTGCAACTCACAGTCTGGGGCATCAAGCAGCTC
CAGGCAAGAATCCTGGCTGTGGAAAGATACCTAAAGGATCAACAGCTCCTGGGGATTTGGGGTTGCTCTG
GAAAACTCATTTGCACCACTGCTGTGCCTTGGAATGCTAGTTGGAGTAATAAATCTCTGGAACAGATTTG
GAATCACACGACCTGGATGGAGTGGGACAGAGAAATTAACAATTACACAAGCTTAATACACTCCTTAATT
GAAGAATCGCAAAACCAGCAAGAAAAGAATGAACAAGAATTATTGGAATTAGATAAATGGGCAAGTTTGT
GGAATTGGTTTAACATAACAAATTGGCTGTGGTATATAAAATTATTCATAATGATAGTAGGAGGCTTGGT
AGGTTTAAGAATAGTTTTTGCTGTACTTTCTATAGTGAATAGAGTTAGGCAGGGATATTCACCATTATCG
TTTCAGACCCACCTCCCAACCCCGAGGGGACCCATGCATTGCATCTCAATTAGTCAGCAACCAGGTGTGG
AAAGTCCCCAGGCTCCCCAGCAGGCAGAAGTATGCAAAGCATGCGTCTCAATTAGTCAGCAACCATAGTC
CCGCCCCTAACTCCGCCCATCCCGCCCCTAACTCCGCCCAGTTCCGCCCATTCTCCGCCCCATGGCTGAC
TAATTTTTTTTATTTATGCAGAGGCCGAGGCCGCCTCGGCCTCTGAGCTATTCCAGAAGTAGTGAGGAGG
CTTTTTTGGAGGCCTAGGCTTTTGCAAAAAGCTTTCTAGAGGTACCACCGGAGCTTACCATGACCGAGTA
CAAGCCCACGGTGCGCCTCGCCACCCGCGACGACGTCCCCAGGGCCGTACGCACCCTCGCCGCCGCGTTC
GCCGACTACCCCGCCACGCGCCACACCGTCGATCCGGACCGCCACATCGAGCGGGTCACCGAGCTGCAAG
AACTCTTCCTCACGCGCGTCGGGCTCGACATCGGCAAGGTGTGGGTCGCGGACGACGGCGCCGCCGTGGC
GGTCTGGACCACGCCGGAGAGCGTCGAAGCGGGGGCGGTGTTCGCCGAGATCGGCCCGCGCATGGCCGAG
TTGAGCGGTTCCCGGCTGGCCGCGCAGCAACAGATGGAAGGCCTCCTGGCGCCGCACCGGCCCAAGGAGC
CCGCGTGGTTCCTGGCCACCGTCGGCGTCTCGCCCGACCACCAGGGCAAGGGTCTGGGCAGCGCCGTCGT
GCTCCCCGGAGTGGAGGCGGCCGAGCGCGCCGGGGTGCCCGCCTTCCTGGAGACCTCCGCGCCCCGCAAC
CTCCCCTTCTACGAGCGGCTCGGCTTCACCGTCACCGCCGACGTCGAGGTGCCCGAAGGACCGCGCACCT
GGTGCATGACCCGCAAGCCCGGTGCCAGTTAACGAATTCTAGATCTTGAGACAAATGGCAGTATTCATCC
ACAATTTTAAAAGAAAAGGGGGGATTGGGGGGTACAGTGCAGGGGAAAGAATAGTAGACATAATAGCAAC
AGACATACAAACTAAAGAATTACAAAAACAAATTACAAAAATTCAAAATTTTCGGGTTTATTACAGGGAC
AGCAGAGATCCACTTTGGCGCCGGCTCGAGGCCTGCAGGTGCAAAGATGGATAAAGTTTTAAACAGAGAG
GAATCTTTGCAGCTAATGGACCTTCTAGGTCTTGAAAGGAGTGGGAATTGGCTCCGGTGCCCGTCAGTGG
GCAGAGCGCACATCGCCCACAGTCCCCGAGAAGTTGGGGGGAGGGGTCGGCAATTGAACCGGTGCCTAGA
GAAGGTGGCGCGGGGTAAACTGGGAAAGTGATGTCGTGTACTGGCTCCGCCTTTTTCCCGAGGGTGGGGG
AGAACCGTATATAAGTGCAGTAGTCGCCGTGAACGTTCTTTTTCGCAACGGGTTTGCCGCCAGAACACAG
GTAAGTGCCGTGTGTGGTTCCCGCGGGCCTGGCCTCTTTACGGGTTATGGCCCTTGCGTGCCTTGAATTA
CTTCCACCTGGCTGCAGTACGTGATTCTTGATCCCGAGCTTCGGGTTGGAAGTGGGTGGGAGAGTTCGAG
GCCTTGCGCTTAAGGAGCCCCTTCGCCTCGTGCTTGAGTTGAGGCCTGGCCTGGGCGCTGGGGCCGCCGC
GTGCGAATCTGGTGGCACCTTCGCGCCTGTCTCGCTGCTTTCGATAAGTCTCTAGCCATTTAAAATTTTT
GATGACCTGCTGCGACGCTTTTTTTCTGGCAAGATAGTCTTGTAAATGCGGGCCAAGATCTGCACACTGG
TATTTCGGTTTTTGGGGCCGCGGGCGGCGACGGGGCCCGTGCGTCCCAGCGCACATGTTCGGCGAGGCGG
GGCCTGCGAGCGCGGCCACCGAGAATCGGACGGGGGTAGTCTCAAGCTGGCCGGCCTGCTCTGGTGCCTG
GCCTCGCGCCGCCGTGTATCGCCCCGCCCTGGGCGGCAAGGCTGGCCCGGTCGGCACCAGTTGCGTGAGC
GGAAAGATGGCCGCTTCCCGGCCCTGCTGCAGGGAGCTCAAAATGGAGGACGCGGCGCTCGGGAGAGCGG
GCGGGTGAGTCACCCACACAAAGGAAAAGGGCCTTTCCGTCCTCAGCCGTCGCTTCATGTGACTCCACGG
AGTACCGGGCGCCGTCCAGGCACCTCGATTAGTTCTCGAGCTTTTGGAGTACGTCGTCTTTAGGTTGGGG
GGAGGGGTTTTATGCGATGGAGTTTCCCCACACTGAGTGGGTGGAGACTGAAGTTAGGCCAGCTTGGCAC
TTGATGTAATTCTCCTTGGAATTTGCCCTTTTTGAGTTTGGATCTTGGTTCATTCTCAAGCCTCAGACAG
TGGTTCAAAGTTTTTTTCTTCCATTTCAGGTGTCGTGAGGCTAGCACCGCCACCATGCCGCAGCTGAACG
GCGGTGGAGGGGATGACCTAGGCGCCAACGACGAACTGATTTCCTTCAAAGACGAGGGCGAACAGGAGGA
GAAGAGCTCCGAAAACTCCTCGGCAGAGAGGGATTTAGCTGATGTCAAATCGTCTCTAGTCAATGAATCA
GAAACGAATCAAAACAGCTCCTCCGATTCCGAGGCGGAAAGACGGCCTCCGCCTCGCTCCGAAAGTTTCC
GAGACAAATCCCGGGAAAGTTTGGAAGAAGCGGCCAAGAGGCAAGATGGAGGGCTCTTTAAGGGGCCACC
GTATCCCGGCTACCCCTTCATCATGATCCCCGACCTGACGAGCCCCTACCTCCCCAACGGATCGCTCTCG
CCCACCGCCCGAACCCTCCATTTTCAGTCCGGCAGCACACATTACTCTGCGTACAAAACGATTGAACACC
AGATTGCAGTTCAGTATCTCCAGATGAAATGGCCACTGCTTGATGTCCAGGCAGGGAGCCTCCAGAGTAG
ACAAGCCCTCAAGGATGCCCGGTCCCCATCACCGGCACACATTGTCTCTAACAAAGTGCCAGTGGTGCAG
CACCCTCACCATGTCCACCCCCTCACGCCTCTTATCACGTACAGCAATGAACACTTCACGCCGGGAAACC
CACCTCCACACTTACCAGCCGACGTAGACCCCAAAACAGGAATCCCACGGCCTCCGCACCCTCCAGATAT
ATCCCCGTATTACCCACTATCGCCTGGCACCGTAGGACAAATCCCCCATCCGCTAGGATGGTTAGTACCA
CAGCAAGGTCAACCAGTGTACCCAATCACGACAGGAGGATTCAGACACCCCTACCCCACAGCTCTGACCG
TCAATGCTTCCATGTCCAGGTTCCCTCCCCATATGGTCCCACCACATCATACGCTACACACGACGGGCAT
TCCGCATCCGGCCATAGTCACACCAACAGTCAAACAGGAATCGTCCCAGAGTGATGTCGGCTCACTCCAT
AGTTCAAAGCATCAGGACTCCAAAAAGGAAGAAGAAAAGAAGAAGCCCCACATAAAGAAACCTCTTAATG
CATTCATGTTGTATATGAAGGAAATGAGAGCAAAGGTCGTAGCTGAGTGCACGTTGAAAGAAAGCGCGGC
CATCAACCAGATCCTTGGGCGGAGGTGGCATGCACTGTCCAGAGAAGAGCAAGCGAAATACTACGAGCTG
GCCCGGAAGGAGCGACAGCTTCATATGCAACTGTACCCCGGCTGGTCCGCGCGGGATAACTATGGAAAGA
AGAAGAAGAGGAAAAGGGACAAGCAGCCGGGAGAGACCAATGAACACAGCGAATGTTTCCTAAATCCTTG
CCTTTCACTTCCTCCGATTACAGGAGAAAAAAAAAGTGCGTTCGCTACATACAAGGTGAAGGCAGCTGCC
TCAGCCCACCCTCTTCAGATGGAAGCTTACTAGTAATGAACTAGTCCGTAACTTGAAAGTATTTCGATTT
CTTGGCTTTATATATCTTGTGGAAAGGACGATCGAACCAGCCGGCTTGCACTAAAACGCGTTAAGTCGAC
AATCAACCTCTGGATTACAAAATTTGTGAAAGATTGACTGGTATTCTTAACTATGTTGCTCCTTTTACGC
TATGTGGATACGCTGCTTTAATGCCTTTGTATCATGCTATTGCTTCCCGTATGGCTTTCATTTTCTCCTC
CTTGTATAAATCCTGGTTGCTGTCTCTTTATGAGGAGTTGTGGCCCGTTGTCAGGCAACGTGGCGTGGTG
TGCACTGTGTTTGCTGACGCAACCCCCACTGGTTGGGGCATTGCCACCACCTGTCAGCTCCTTTCCGGGA
CTTTCGCTTTCCCCCTCCCTATTGCCACGGCGGAACTCATCGCCGCCTGCCTTGCCCGCTGCTGGACAGG
GGCTCGGCTGTTGGGCACTGACAATTCCGTGGTGTTGTCGGGGAAATCATCGTCCTTTCCTTGGCTGCTC
GCCTGTGTTGCCACCTGGATTCTGCGCGGGACGTCCTTCTGCTACGTCCCTTCGGCCCTCAATCCAGCGG
ACCTTCCTTCCCGCGGCCTGCTGCCGGCTCTGCGGCCTCTTCCGCGTCTTCGCCTTCGCCCTCAGACGAG
TCGGATCTCCCTTTGGGCCGCCTCCCCGCGTCGACTTTAAGACCAATGACTTACAAGGCAGCTGTAGATC
TTAGCCACTTTTTAAAAGAAAAGGGGGGACTGGAAGGGCTAATTCACTCCCAACGAAGACAAGATCTGCT
TTTTGCTTGTACTGGGTCTCTCTGGTTAGACCAGATCTGAGCCTGGGAGCTCTCTGGCTAACTAGGGAAC
CCACTGCTTAAGCCTCAATAAAGCTTGCCTTGAGTGCTTCAAGTAGTGTGTGCCCGTCTGTTGTGTGACT
CTGGTAACTAGAGATCCCTCAGACCCTTTTAGTCAGTGTGGAAAATCTCTAGCAGTACGTATAGTAGTTC
ATGTCATCTTATTATTCAGTATTTATAACTTGCAAAGAAATGAATATCAGAGAGTGAGAGGAACTTGTTT
ATTGCAGCTTATAATGGTTACAAATAAAGCAATAGCATCACAAATTTCACAAATAAAGCATTTTTTTCAC
TGCATTCTAGTTGTGGTTTGTCCAAACTCATCAATGTATCTTATCATGTCTGGCTCTAGCTATCCCGCCC
CTAACTCCGCCCATCCCGCCCCTAACTCCGCCCAGTTCCGCCCATTCTCCGCCCCATGGCTGACTAATTT
TTTTTATTTATGCAGAGGCCGAGGCCGCCTCGGCCTCTGAGCTATTCCAGAAGTAGTGAGGAGGCTTTTT
TGGAGGCCTAGGGACGTACCCAATTCGCCCTATAGTGAGTCGTATTACGCGCGCTCACTGGCCGTCGTTT
TACAACGTCGTGACTGGGAAAACCCTGGCGTTACCCAACTTAATCGCCTTGCAGCACATCCCCCTTTCGC
CAGCTGGCGTAATAGCGAAGAGGCCCGCACCGATCGCCCTTCCCAACAGTTGCGCAGCCTGAATGGCGAA
TGGG
[124 nt withheld, positions 7145-7268]
C
[91 nt withheld, positions 7270-7360]
A
[49 nt withheld, positions 7362-7410]
CCTTTGACGTTGGAGTCCACGTTCTTT
[37 nt withheld, positions 7438-7474]
ACCCTATCTCGGTCTATTCTTTTGATTTATAAGGGATTTTGCCGATTTCGGCCTATTGGTTAAAAAATGA
GCTGATTTAACAAAAATTTAACGCGAATTTTAACAAAATATTAACGCTTACAATTTAGGTGGCACTTTTC
GGGGAAATGTGCGCGGAACCCCTATTTGTTTATTTTTCTAAATACATTCAAATATGTATCCGCTCATGAG
ACAATAACCCTGATAAATGCTTCAATAATATTGAAAAAGGAAGAGTATGAGTATTCAACATTTCCGTGTC
GCCCTTATTCCCTTTTTTGCGGCATTTTGCCTTCCTGTTTTTGCTCACCCAGAAACGCTGGTGAAAGTAA
AAGATGCTGAAGATCAGTTGGGTGCACGAGTGGGTTACATCGAACTGGATCTCAACAGCGGTAAGATCCT
TGAGAGTTTTCGCCCCGAAGAACGTTTTCCAATGATGAGCACTTTTAAAGTTCTGCTATGTGGCGCGGTA
TTATCCCGTATTGACGCCGGGCAAGAGCAACTCGGTCGCCGCATACACTATTCTCAGAATGACTTGGTTG
AGTACTCACCAGTCACAGAAAAGCATCTTACGGATGGCATGACAGTAAGAGAATTATGCAGTGCTGCCAT
AACCATGAGTGATAACACTGCGGCCAACTTACTTCTGACAACGATCGGAGGACCGAAGGAGCTAACCGCT
TTTTTGCACAACATGGGGGATCATGTAACTCGCCTTGATCGTTGGGAACCGGAGCTGAATGAAGCCATAC
CAAACGACGAGCGTGACACCACGATGCCTGTAGCAATGGCAACAACGTTGCGCAAACTATTAACTGGCGA
ACTACTTACTCTAGCTTCCCGGCAACAATTAATAGACTGGATGGAGGCGGATAAAGTTGCAGGACCACTT
CTGCGCTCGGCCCTTCCGGCTGGCTGGTTTATTGCTGATAAATCTGGAGCCGGTGAGCGTGGGTCTCGCG
GTATCATTGCAGCACTGGGGCCAGATGGTAAGCCCTCCCGTATCGTAGTTATCTACACGACGGGGAGTCA
GGCAACTATGGATGAACGAAATAGACAGATCGCTGAGATAGGTGCCTCACTGATTAAGCATTGGTAACTG
TCAGACCAAGTTTACTCATATATACTTTAGATTGATTTAAAACTTCATTTTTAATTTAAAAGGATCTAGG
TGAAGATCCTTTTTGATAATCTCATGACCAAAATCCCTTAACGTGAGTTTTCGTTCCACTGAGCGTCAGA
CCCCGTAGAAAAGATCAAAGGATCTTCTTGAGATCCTTTTTTTCTGCGCGTAATCTGCTGCTTGCAAACA
AAAAAACCACCGCTACCAGCGGTGGTTTGTTTGCCGGATCAAGAGCTACCAACTCTTTTTCCGAAGGTAA
CTGGCTTCAGCAGAGCGCAGATACCAAATACTGTTCTTCTAGTGTAGCCGTAGTTAGGCCACCACTTCAA
GAACTCTGTAGCACCGCCTACATACCTCGCTCTGCTAATCCTGTTACCAGTGGCTGCTGCCAGTGGCGAT
AAGTCGTGTCTTACCGGGTTGGACTCAAGACGATAGTTACCGGATAAGGCGCAGCGGTCGGGCTGAACGG
GGGGTTCGTGCACACAGCCCAGCTTGGAGCGAACGACCTACACCGAACTGAGATACCTACAGCGTGAGCT
ATGAGAAAGCGCCACGCTTCCCGAAGGGAGAAAGGCGGACAGGTATCCGGTAAGCGGCAGGGTCGGAACA
GGAGAGCGCACGAGGGAGCTTCCAGGGGGAAACGCCTGGTATCTTTATAGTCCTGTCGGGTTTCGCCACC
TCTGACTTGAGCGTCGATTTTTGTGATGCTCGTCAGGGGGGCGGAGCCTATGGAAAAACGCCAGCAACGC
GGCCTTTTTACGGTTCCTGGCCTTTTGCTGGCCTTTTGCTCACATGTTCTTTCCTGCGTTATCCCCTGAT
TCTGTGGATAACCGTATTACCGCCTTTGAGTGAGCTGATACCGCTCGCCGCAGCCGAACGACCGAGCGCA
GCGAGTCAGTGAGCGAGGAAGCGGAAGAGCGCCCAATACGCAAACCGCCTCTCCCCGCGCGTTGGCCGAT
TCATTAATGCAGCTGGCACGACAGGTTTCCCGACTGGAAAGCGGGCAGTGAGCGCAACGCAATTAATGTG
AGTTAGCTCACTCATTAGGCACCCCAGGCTTTACACTTTATGCTTCCGGCTCGTATGTTGTGTGGAATTG
TGAGCGGATAACAATTTCACACAGGAAACAGCTATGACCATGATTACGCCAAGCGCGCAATTAACCCTCA
CTAAAGGGAACAAAAGCTGGAGCTGCAAGC
Features (pLannotate 1.2.2; 32 found; start..end, strand, type, name):
      5..231     +  promoter       RSV promoter: Rous sarcoma virus enhancer/promoter
    232..412     +  LTR            5' LTR (truncated): truncated 5' long terminal repeat (LTR) from HIV-1
    459..584     +  misc_feature   HIV-1 Ψ: packaging signal of human immunodeficiency virus type 1
    568..931     +  CDS            HIV-1 gag (fragment): gag protein from human immunodeficiency virus 1; gag
   1077..1310    +  misc_feature   RRE: The Rev response element (RRE) of HIV-1 allows for Rev-dependent mRNA export from the nucleus to the cytoplasm.
   1687..1713    +  CDS            Rev (fragment): human immunodeficiency virus 1 (HIV-1) Rev protein; rev; enhances nuclear export of unspliced and incompletely spliced viral mRNAs
   1720..1743    +  promoter       SV40 promoter (fragment): SV40 early promoter
   1744..1815    +  promoter       SV40 promoter (fragment): SV40 enhancer and early promoter
   1839..1974    +  rep_origin     SV40 ori: SV40 origin of replication
   2020..2616    +  CDS            PuroR (fragment): puromycin N-acetyltransferase; pac from Streptomyces; confers resistance to puromycin
   2665..2782    +  misc_feature   cPPT/CTS: central polypurine tract and central termination sequence of HIV-1
   2847..2913    +  CDS            small t antigen (fragment): SV40 (simian virus 40) small t antigen
   2920..4098    +  promoter       EF-1α promoter: strong constitutive promoter for human elongation factor EF-1α
   4115..5482    +  CDS            Tcf7l2: TF7L2_MOUSE - Also known as Tcf4. Experimental evidence at protein level: Swiss-Prot protein existence level 1. Participates in the Wnt signaling pathway and modulates MYC expression by binding to its promoter in a sequence-specific manner. Acts as repressor in the absence of CTNNB1, and as activator in its presence. Activates transcription from promoters with several copies of the Tcf motif CCTTTGATC in the presence of CTNNB1. TLE1, TLE2, TLE3 and TLE4 repress transactivation mediated by TCF7L2/TCF4 and CTNNB1. Expression of dominant-negative mutants results in cell-cycle arrest in G1 (By sim
   5482..5550    +  CDS            TCF7L2 (fragment): TF7L2_HUMAN - Also known as TCF4. Experimental evidence at protein level: Swiss-Prot protein existence level 1. Participates in the Wnt signaling pathway and modulates MYC expression by binding to its promoter in a sequence-specific manner. Acts as repressor in the absence of CTNNB1, and as activator in its presence. Activates transcription from promoters with several copies of the Tcf motif 5'-CCTTTGATC-3' in the presence of CTNNB1. TLE1, TLE2, TLE3 and TLE4 repress transactivation mediated by TCF7L2/TCF4 and CTNNB1. Expression of dominant-negative mutants results in cell-cycle arrest in G1.
   5576..5629    +  promoter       U6 promoter (fragment): RNA polymerase III promoter for human U6 snRNA
   5671..6259    +  misc_feature   WPRE: woodchuck hepatitis virus posttranscriptional regulatory element
   6310..6329    +  misc_feature   cPPT/CTS (fragment): central polypurine tract and central termination sequence of HIV-1
   6331..6564    +  LTR            3' LTR (ΔU3): self-inactivating 3' long terminal repeat (LTR) from HIV-1
   6642..6763    +  polyA_signal   SV40 poly(A) signal: SV40 polyadenylation signal
   6803..6938    +  rep_origin     SV40 ori: SV40 origin of replication
   6959..6977    -  promoter       T7 promoter: promoter for bacteriophage T7 RNA polymerase
   6985..7140    +  CDS            lacZα (fragment): LacZα fragment of β-galactosidase; lacZ fragment
   7145..7573    +  rep_origin     f1 ori (sequence partly withheld): f1 bacteriophage origin of replication; arrow indicates direction of (+) strand synthesis
   7626..7730    +  promoter       AmpR promoter: bla
   7731..8591    +  CDS            AmpR: β-lactamase; bla; confers resistance to ampicillin, carbenicillin, and related antibiotics
   8762..9350    +  rep_origin     ori: high-copy-number ColE1/pMB1/pBR322/pUC origin of replication
   9533..9625    +  CDS            lacI (fragment): lac repressor; lacI; The lac repressor binds to the lac operator to inhibit transcription in E. coli. This inhibition can be relieved by adding lactose or isopropyl-β-D-thiogalactopyranoside (IPTG).
   9638..9659    +  protein_bind   CAP binding site: CAP binding activates transcription in the presence of cAMP. E. coli catabolite activator protein
   9674..9704    +  promoter       lac promoter: promoter for the E. coli lac operon
   9712..9728    +  protein_bind   lac operator: The lac repressor binds to the lac operator to inhibit transcription in E. coli. This inhibition can be relieved by adding lactose or isopropyl-β-D-thiogalactopyranoside (IPTG). lac repressor encoded by lacI
   9773..9791    +  promoter       T3 promoter: promoter for bacteriophage T3 RNA polymerase
