[The description below was written by a language model from this plasmid's Addgene catalogue record and pLannotate feature annotations shown in this document.]
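Description:
TFORF1903 is a third-generation-style, self-inactivating lentiviral expression plasmid built on the pLX_TRC317 backbone and carrying the human transcription factor TCF7L2 (also called TCF4) as a synthesized open reading frame. It belongs to a barcoded transcription factor ORF collection in which each construct has a unique 24-bp barcode, so that the overexpressed factor can be identified by sequencing in pooled screens. In bacteria it is maintained through a high-copy ColE1/pUC-type origin with ampicillin resistance. An f1 origin and remnants of a lac/T7/T3 cloning region are also present. The depositor notes that the plasmid can recombine.

The viral portion begins with an RSV promoter fused to a truncated HIV-1 5' LTR, which drives production of the genomic RNA in packaging cells. This is followed by the Ψ packaging signal with a gag fragment, the Rev response element for Rev-dependent nuclear export, and a cPPT/CTS. The unit ends in a ΔU3 3' LTR that inactivates LTR promoter activity after integration, with an SV40 polyadenylation signal downstream. Two expression units lie within it. An SV40 early promoter/origin region sits upstream of the puromycin N-acetyltransferase gene for selecting transduced mammalian cells, and a full-length EF-1α promoter drives the TCF7L2 ORF, with a WPRE downstream to enhance transcript stability and expression.

The automated annotation matches most of the ORF to the mouse orthologue and a short C-terminal stretch to the human protein. This most likely reflects sequence conservation and isoform differences, as the record gives the insert as a human isoform. The barcode is not annotated in the feature table. The encoded factor is a Wnt pathway effector that represses or, with β-catenin, activates target genes. The construct is intended for overexpression studies such as directed differentiation screens.
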