Addgene plasmid #142884: TFORF1903
Purpose: Lentiviral vector for overexpressing transcription factor ORFs with unique 24-bp barcodes. Barcodes facilitate identification of transcription factors in pooled screens.
Depositing lab: Feng Zhang. Depositing organization: Broad Institute. Publication: A transcription factor atlas of directed differentiation. Joung J, Ma S, Tay T, Geiger-Schuller KR, Kirchgatterer PC, Verdine VK, Guo B, Arias-Garcia MA, Allen WE, Singh A, Kuksenko O, Abudayyeh OO, Gootenberg JS, Fu Z, Macrae RK, Buenrostro JD, Regev A, Zhang F. Cell. 2023 Jan 5;186(1):209-229.e26. doi: 10.1016/j.cell.2022.11.026. PubMed 36608654.
Backbone
  Vector backbone: pLX_TRC317
  Backbone manufacturer: Broad Institute Genetic Perturbation Platform
  Backbone size w/o insert (bp): 8264
  Vector type: Mammalian Expression, Lentiviral
  Selectable markers: Puromycin
Growth in bacteria
  Bacterial resistance: Ampicillin, 100 μg/mL
  Growth temperature: 37°C
  Growth strain: NEB Stable
  Copy number: High Copy
Gene/Insert
  Gene/Insert name: TCF7L2
  Species: H. sapiens (human)
  Insert size (bp): 1550
  Entrez Gene: TCF7L2 (a.k.a. TCF-4, TCF4)
  Promoter: EF1a
  Cloning method: Unknown
  Sequencing primers: 5′ GGGTGGAGACTGAAGTTAGGCCAG; 3′ CACATAGCGTAAAAGGAGCAACATAG
Terms and licenses: Academic/Nonprofit Terms; Industry Terms: Not Available to Industry
Depositor comments: XM_005270096,ENST00000538897 . The transcription factor ORF portion of this plasmid was synthesized by Genewiz. Please test multiple small colonies in case of plasmid recombination. To make this collection available in a timely manner, a portion of this collection was not fully sequenced by Addgene. If an Addgene verified full plasmid sequence is not available, please contact us prior to placing an order to request the full sequence.
How to cite: TFORF1903 was a gift from Feng Zhang (Addgene plasmid # 142884 ; http://n2t.net/addgene:142884 ; RRID:Addgene_142884)
