>Addgene plasmid #142884 | TFORF1903 | depositor partial sequence | sequence record 280790 | Insert
ACCGCCACCATGCCGCAGCTGAACGGCGGTGGAGGGGATGACCTAGGCGCCAACGACGAACTGATTTCCT
TCAAAGACGAGGGCGAACAGGAGGAGAAGAGCTCCGAAAACTCCTCGGCAGAGAGGGATTTAGCTGATGT
CAAATCGTCTCTAGTCAATGAATCAGAAACGAATCAAAACAGCTCCTCCGATTCCGAGGCGGAAAGACGG
CCTCCGCCTCGCTCCGAAAGTTTCCGAGACAAATCCCGGGAAAGTTTGGAAGAAGCGGCCAAGAGGCAAG
ATGGAGGGCTCTTTAAGGGGCCACCGTATCCCGGCTACCCCTTCATCATGATCCCCGACCTGACGAGCCC
CTACCTCCCCAACGGATCGCTCTCGCCCACCGCCCGAACCCTCCATTTTCAGTCCGGCAGCACACATTAC
TCTGCGTACAAAACGATTGAACACCAGATTGCAGTTCAGTATCTCCAGATGAAATGGCCACTGCTTGATG
TCCAGGCAGGGAGCCTCCAGAGTAGACAAGCCCTCAAGGATGCCCGGTCCCCATCACCGGCACACATTGT
CTCTAACAAAGTGCCAGTGGTGCAGCACCCTCACCATGTCCACCCCCTCACGCCTCTTATCACGTACAGC
AATGAACACTTCACGCCGGGAAACCCACCTCCACACTTACCAGCCGACGTAGACCCCAAAACAGGAATCC
CACGGCCTCCGCACCCTCCAGATATATCCCCGTATTACCCACTATCGCCTGGCACCGTAGGACAAATCCC
CCATCCGCTAGGATGGTTAGTACCACAGCAAGGTCAACCAGTGTACCCAATCACGACAGGAGGATTCAGA
CACCCCTACCCCACAGCTCTGACCGTCAATGCTTCCATGTCCAGGTTCCCTCCCCATATGGTCCCACCAC
ATCATACGCTACACACGACGGGCATTCCGCATCCGGCCATAGTCACACCAACAGTCAAACAGGAATCGTC
CCAGAGTGATGTCGGCTCACTCCATAGTTCAAAGCATCAGGACTCCAAAAAGGAAGAAGAAAAGAAGAAG
CCCCACATAAAGAAACCTCTTAATGCATTCATGTTGTATATGAAGGAAATGAGAGCAAAGGTCGTAGCTG
AGTGCACGTTGAAAGAAAGCGCGGCCATCAACCAGATCCTTGGGCGGAGGTGGCATGCACTGTCCAGAGA
AGAGCAAGCGAAATACTACGAGCTGGCCCGGAAGGAGCGACAGCTTCATATGCAACTGTACCCCGGCTGG
TCCGCGCGGGATAACTATGGAAAGAAGAAGAAGAGGAAAAGGGACAAGCAGCCGGGAGAGACCAATGAAC
ACAGCGAATGTTTCCTAAATCCTTGCCTTTCACTTCCTCCGATTACAGGAGAAAAAAAAAGTGCGTTCGC
TACATACAAGGTGAAGGCAGCTGCCTCAGCCCACCCTCTTCAGATGGAAGCTTACTAGTAATGAACTAGT
CCGTAACTTGAAAGTATTTCGATTTCTTGGCTTTATATATCTTGTGGAAAGGACGATCGAACCAGCCGGC
TTGCACTAAA
