>Addgene plasmid #142884 | TFORF1903 | depositor partial sequence | sequence record 280791 | Barcode
TCGAACCAGCCGGCTTGCACTAAA
